Addgene plasmid #226776: pKC28
Purpose: Expresses Drosophila UNC-104(G618R) in insect cells
Depositing lab: Kyoko Chiba. Depositing organization: Tohoku University, Frontier Research Institute for Interdisciplinary Sciences. Publication: The FHA domain is essential for the autoinhibition of KIF1A/UNC-104. Niwa S, Watanabe T, Chiba K. J Cell Sci. 2024 Sep 6:jcs.262017. doi: 10.1242/jcs.262017. PubMed 39239883.
Backbone
  Vector backbone: pACEBac1
  Backbone manufacturer: GENEVA Biotech
  Backbone size w/o insert (bp): 3641
  Total vector size (bp): 8699
  Vector type: Insect Expression
Growth in bacteria
  Bacterial resistance: Gentamicin, 10 μg/mL
  Growth temperature: 37°C
  Growth strain: DH5alpha
  Copy number: High Copy
Gene/Insert
  Gene/Insert name: Drosophila unc-104 (G618R)
  Species: D. melanogaster (fly)
  Insert size (bp): 5000
  Mutation: G618R
  GenBank ID: changed Glycine 618 to Arginine
  Entrez Gene: unc-104 (a.k.a. Dmel_CG8566, CG8566, DUNC104, DUnc-104, DmCG8566, DmDUnc104, DmKlp53D, Dmel\CG8566, Dunc104, Imac, KIF 1B, KIF1A, KIF1A/1B, Kif1a, Klp53D, Unc-104, Unc104, bris, imac, kif1a, unc104)
  Tag / fusion protein: sfGFP and 2xStrepII (C terminal on insert)
Terms and licenses: Academic/Nonprofit Terms; Industry Terms: Not Available to Industry
How to cite: pKC28 was a gift from Kyoko Chiba (Addgene plasmid # 226776 ; http://n2t.net/addgene:226776 ; RRID:Addgene_226776)
