[The description below was written by a language model from this plasmid's Addgene catalogue record and pLannotate feature annotations shown in this document.]
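Description:
pKC28 is an insect-cell expression plasmid built on the pACEBac1 backbone, a baculovirus transfer (acceptor) vector of the MultiBac type. It is maintained in E. coli as a high-copy plasmid through a ColE1/pUC-type origin and selected with gentamicin, using a gentamicin acetyltransferase gene driven by the class 1 integron Pc promoter. The plasmid carries Tn7L and Tn7R ends. In vectors of this kind they allow Tn7 transposition of the expression cassette, together with the gentamicin marker, into a baculoviral bacmid, which is then used to produce recombinant virus. A single loxP site is also annotated, the element that in this vector family permits Cre-mediated fusion with donor plasmids for multi-gene assemblies.

The payload is the Drosophila melanogaster unc-104 coding sequence (the fly KIF1A orthologue, a kinesin-3 family motor) carrying a glycine-to-arginine substitution at residue 618. It is placed under the very late polyhedrin promoter of Autographa californica nucleopolyhedrovirus and terminated by an SV40 polyadenylation signal. Superfolder GFP is fused to the C terminus. The catalogue entry also lists a 2xStrepII tag, which the automated annotation does not call as a separate feature but which could lie in the unannotated stretch after sfGFP. The short "large T antigen" and "SET1" fragment hits are probably incidental matches within the terminator and backbone regions rather than functional parts.

The GFP and Strep tags would suit fluorescence detection and affinity purification of the full-length mutant motor produced in baculovirus-infected insect cells. The associated publication concerns the role of the FHA domain in autoinhibition of KIF1A/UNC-104, but the record does not state what effect G618R has.
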