Features (pLannotate 1.2.2; 12 found; start..end, strand, type, name):
     67..158     +  promoter       polyhedrin promoter: polh from Autographa californica; promoter for the baculovirus polyhedrin gene
    223..5235    +  CDS            unc-104: KIF1A_DROME - Also known as imac From Drosophila melanogaster (Fruit fly).
   5254..5967    +  CDS            Superfolder GFP: Superfolder GFP is a basic (constitutively fluorescent) green fluorescent protein published in 2005, derived from Aequorea victoria. It is reported to be a very rapidly-maturing weak dimer.
   6106..6189    +  CDS            large T antigen (fragment): large T antigen from SV40 (simian virus 40)
   6212..6346    +  polyA_signal   SV40 poly(A) signal: SV40 polyadenylation signal
   6375..6424    +  CDS            SET1 (fragment): solubility-enhancement tag derived from T7 phage gene 10B
   6467..6632    -  mobile_element Tn7L: mini-Tn7 element (left end of the Tn7 transposon) Tn7
   6822..7410    +  rep_origin     ori: high-copy-number ColE1/pMB1/pBR322/pUC origin of replication
   7545..7768    -  mobile_element Tn7R: mini-Tn7 element (right end of the Tn7 transposon) Tn7
   7835..8368    -  CDS            GmR: gentamycin acetyltransferase; aacC1; confers resistance to gentamycin
   8557..8585    -  promoter       Pc promoter: intI1 (promoter lies within the coding sequence); class 1 integron promoter
   8656..8689    +  protein_bind   loxP: Cre-mediated recombination occurs in the 8-bp core sequence (GCATACAT). Cre recombinase
>Addgene plasmid #226776 | pKC28 | addgene full sequence | sequence record 449873 | Addgene NGS Result
AACGGTCCTAAGGTAGCGAGTTTAAACACTAGTATCGATTCGCGACCTACTCCGGAATATTAATAGATCA
TGGAGATAATTAAAATGATAACCATCTCGCAAATAAATAAGTATTTTACTGTTTTCGTAACAGTTTTGTA
ATAAAAAAACCTATAAATATTCCGGATTATTCATACCGTCCCACCATCGGGCGCGGATCCCGGTCCGAAG
CGCGCGGAATTCATGTCGTCGGTTAAGGTGGCGGTGCGAGTGCGCCCCTTCAACTCGCGCGAAATAGCCA
GGGAGTCGAAATGCATCATCGAGATGGCAGGAGCCACAACGGCCATCACCAATCCAAAGGTGCCGCCCAA
CACAAGCGATTCAGTAAAGCGCTTCAACTTTGATTACTCCTACTGGTCACATGATCACCACGATGCCGAT
TTCTCTACACAATCGATGGTGTACAAGGACATTGGCGAGGAGATGTTACAGCACTCCTTCGATGGCTACA
ATGTCTGTATCTTTGCCTATGGCCAGACTGGAGCTGGAAAGTCGTATACCATGATGGGCAGGCAGGAGGA
GCAGCAAGAGGGCATAATACCAATGATTTGCAAGGATCTGTTCACTCGCATACAGGATACTGAGACCGAT
GACCTCAAGTACTCGGTTGAGGTTTCCTATATGGAAATCTATTGCGAGCGAGTCAGGGATTTGTTGAATC
CGAAAAACAAGGGCAATCTGCGTGTGAGGGAGCATCCCCTTTTGGGTCCCTATGTGGAGGATTTGTCCAA
ACTAGCCGTTACCGATTACCAGGACATTCACGATCTCATTGATGAAGGCAACAAAGCTCGAACTGTGGCA
GCTACTAACATGAACGAAACCAGTTCCCGCTCTCATGCCGTCTTTACAATCTTCTTTACCCAACGTCGTC
ATGATCTGATGACAAATTTGACCACAGAAAAGGTATCCAAGATAAGCTTGGTAGACTTGGCCGGGTCGGA
ACGAGCAGATTCCACTGGTGCCAAGGGCACTCGCTTGAAGGAGGGAGCCAACATTAACAAGTCCTTGACC
ACATTGGGCAAAGTTATCTCAGCTTTGGCGGAAGTGTCTGCTTCCAAGAAAAAGAACACCAAGAAGGCAG
ATTTTATTCCGTACCGTGATTCGGCCTTGACCTGGCTGTTACGTGAAAACTTGGGAGGAAATTCGAAGAC
AGCTATGATTGCGGCTATCTCACCAGCAGATATTAACTACGATGAAACCCTCAGCACACTGCGCTATGCG
GATCGTGCCAAGCAAATTGTTTGCAAGGCTGTTGTCAATGAAGATGCCAATGCCAAGCTGATTCGAGAAC
TCAAGGAGGAGATCCAAAAGCTGCGGGACTTACTCAAAGCCGAGGGCATTGAAGTGCAGGAAGAGGATGA
GCTCACCAAGTCAACGGTGATCAAGTCGCCCACTAAGTCACGTAATCGTAATGGATCCACCACGGAGATG
GCTGTGGATCAGCTGCAGGCCAGCGAGAAACTTATTGCAGAGCTCAACGAGACCTGGGAGGAGAAACTTA
AGCGCACCGAGGAGATTCGCGTGCAGCGAGAGGCGGTCTTCGCCGAAATGGGTGTGGCTGTCAAGGAAGA
TGGAATAACAGTTGGCGTATTCTCACCGAAGAAGACTCCGCATTTGGTCAACCTAAACGAGGATCCCAAT
CTGTCTGAGTGTCTGCTTTACTACATCAAGGAGGGTCTAACTCGGTTGGGTACCCATGAAGCAAATGTGC
CCCAGGACATTCAGCTCTCCGGATCGCACATCCTCAAGGAGCACTGCACCTTTGAGAACAAGAACAGCAC
GGTTACATTGCTGCCACACAAGGATGCTATCATCTATGTAAATGGACGCAAGTTGGTTGAACCGGAGGTT
CTTAAGACCGGTTCTCGCGTGATCCTCGGAAAGAACCACGTGTTCCGCTTTACCAATCCAGAACAGGCAC
GCGAATTACGGGATAAGATCGAGACCGAAAATGAGGCTGAGAACGAAGTGGAGAAGACAGACACCCAGCA
GGTGGACTGGAACTTTGCCCAGTGCGAATTGCTCGAGAAGCAACGCATTGATCTAAAAGCTGAAATGAAG
AAGCGTTTAGACAACTTGGAGGAACAGTACAAGCGGGAGAAACTTCAGGCCGATCAGCAATTCGAGGAGC
AGCGCAAAACGTACGAGGCTCGCATCGATGCTTTGCAAAAACAGGTTGAGGAACAATCCATGACCATGTC
CATGTACAGCAGCTACTCGCCGGAGGATTTCCACCAGGAGGAGGACGTCTACACCAACCCCATGTACGAA
TCCTGCTGGACAGCAAGAGAGGCTGGCTTGGCTGCCTGGGCTTTCCGCAAGTGGCGTTACCACCAATTCA
CCTCTTTGCGAGATGATCTCTGGGGCAATGCTATATTCCTTAAGGAAGCCAATGCCATTTCCGTTGAGTT
AAAGAAGAAGGTACAATTCCAATTTACTCTCTTGACCGACACCTTGTACTCTCCTTTGCCGCCTGAGCTG
GCCTCCACTGTGGCTCCTGTGCATCAGGAGGATGAGTTCGGAGCTCCACCTGTCTCTAAGACCTTGGTGG
CCGTCGAAGTTACCGATACTAAGAACGGAGCCACTCATCACTGGTCCCTGGAGAAGTTACGGCAACGTTT
GGAGCTGATGCGCGAGATGTACCACAACGAAGCCGAAATGAGTCCCACTTCACCGGACTATAATGTGGAG
AGCCTCACTGGTGGAGATCCATTCTACGATCGCTTCCCCTGGTTCCGCATGGTGGGTCGCTCCTTCATCT
ATCTGAGCAACCTGCTCTACCCAGTGCCATTGGTCCACAAGGTGGCCATTGTCAACGAACGCGGAGATGT
GCGTGGCTACCTAAGGATTGCTGTGCAGCCCGTTCTGGATGAGGAGTCCATTGATTTCAATAATGGTGTC
AAGCAGTCAGCTCGCTTGGTTTTCAATGAGGATGATGCCAAACCGAAATACCGAGCTCTCAATGAAAAGG
ATGATGTGCAGCGCTATATTGACAATGGTGGTTTGGACAGCAAGCTGGAGGAACTTGAGGATGTGGACTC
TGGTCGTGGCATTGACTCTAACTCCGCATCCGAGTGCCACGAAAATTCGGAGGAGCCTGGCGAGCATCTG
CAGGTGGGCAAGGAGTTCACTTTCCGGGTCACTGTGCTACAGGCCACTGGTATTGGGGCTGAATATGCCG
ATATCTTCTGCCAGTTCAACTTTTTGCATCGTCATGAGGAGGCTTTCTCCACCGAACCCGTCAAGAATTC
GGCATCGGGTGCTCCTCTAGGCTTCTACCATGTGCAGAACATAACTGTACCCGTAACCAAATCCTTCATC
GAGTATTTGAAGACCCAACCCATAATGTTCAAGATATTTGGGCACTACCAGACGCACCCATTGCATAAGG
ATGCCAAACAGGATTTTGTTTCTCGGCCACCACCACGTCGCATGTTGCCACCGAGCATACCGATCAGTCA
GCCAGTGCGTAGTCCCAAGTTTGGACCACTACCGTGTGCACCCACGTCTACGGTTTTGGCTAAGCACGAT
GTTTTGGTTTGGTTTGAAATCTGTGAATTGGCTCCCAATGGAGAATATGTGCCATCGGTGGTGGAGCACA
GCGATGATCTTCCCTGCCGCGGACTGTTCCTCTTGCATCAGGGCATCCAGCGGCGCATTCGTATTACTAT
CGTACATGAGCCCACAACCGAGGTGAAGTGGAAGGACATCAATGAGTTGGTGGTTGGACGTATCCGCAAT
ACACCGGAGTCATCCGACGAACAGGACGAAGACGCCTGTGTCTTATCTTTGGGCTTGTTCCCAGGCGAGG
CTTTGGAGGTGCCCGGAGATGATAGATCTTTCTACCGTTTTGAGGCTGCCTGGGACTCGAGTCTGCACAA
CTCGGCACTGCTCAACCGCGTTTCTCAAGGCGGTGAGACCATCTACATCACCCTGAGCGCTTACTTGGAG
CTGGAGAATTGCGCCCGCCCGGCCATAATTACCAAGGACCTGAGCATGGTTATCTATGGACGCGATGCCC
GCACCGGTCCGCGCTCCCTGAAGCACCTGTTTTCGGGACAGTACCGCAATCCGGAGGCCAATCGCCTCAC
TGGGGTTTACGAGCTAGCACTGCGCAGAGCATCCGAAGCAGGTAGTCCAGGTGTACAAAGGCGTCAACGT
CGAGTGCTGGACACCAGCTCTACTTATGTGCGCGGCGAGGAGAATCTTCATGGCTGGAGGCCAAGGGGTG
ACTCCCTGATCTTCGATCACCAGTGGGAGCTGGAGAAACTCACCAGACTTGAAGAGGTTGGACGCATGCG
GCACTTGCTTCTGCTGCGCGAACGTCTGGGCATGGACACCAACCCAAATCCGACCACCAAGACCGAGAAG
GATGTTTGCAATCTAGCTGCTCGGGCAGCCACATCACCCGTACATATGGTCATTCCACAATCGCCGCAGA
CTCCGGTCAAGGATCCACAGCAAATCATTCCAGAACGCGAATACAACCAACGGGAGCAGGATCTCATGCT
TAAATGCTTAAAGTTGGTGCAGGGACGCTATACTAAGAGCGAGGCCAACGATACGCAAACTCAGTCGGAT
GTTTCGCCTAGCGATGAGGGATGTGCCGATATGACCGTCAGCTGCATCTCCAGCAATTCCATGGAAAACA
ACAAATTTGTAATTCGACGCAGATTATGTTCACCGGATCGAGCTGATGCACCCAACGGGTGGGAGGCACC
TGCTCCGGCTACTCAGCCAGCTCTTCCCCTCCGTCTCTATGTGCCGGAACTGGAGGAGATTCGCGTGAGT
CCTGTGGTGGCCCGCAAGGGTCTGTTGAATGTCCTGGAGCACGGCGGTTCCGGCTGGAAGAAGCGCTGGG
TGATCGTCCGTCGCCCTTACGTGTTTATCTACCGCTCGGAGAAGGATCCCGTTGAACGGGCTGTCCTCAA
TCTGGCCACTGCGCATGTGGAGTGCAGCGAGGACCAGGCGGCCATGGTCAAGATACCCAACACATTCAGT
GTGGTGACCAAGCATCGTGGCTATCTGCTGCAAACTCTCGGTGACAAGGAAGTACACGACTGGCTGTATG
CTATCAATCCATTGCTTGCTGGGCAGATAAAATCCCGCCTGGCGCGACGGACTTTGGAGCCTGCTAGCCA
GACGGCTTCCCAGATCCAGGCCACCAATGCGGCGAATGCCAATAGTGCGAGCAAAGGGCGGCCGCTTTCG
AATATGAGTAAAGGTGAGGAACTCTTTACAGGAGTTGTACCCATACTCGTTGAGTTGGACGGTGATGTAA
ATGGTCATAAGTTTTCGGTCAGGGGTGAGGGCGAGGGTGACGCAACTAACGGTAAGCTGACTTTGAAGTT
TATCTGTACCACGGGAAAACTTCCCGTGCCGTGGCCAACTTTGGTAACAACACTTACATACGGTGTGCAA
TGCTTTAGTCGCTACCCGGATCACATGAAAAGGCACGATTTTTTCAAATCTGCCATGCCTGAGGGTTATG
TGCAAGAGAGAACTATTTCGTTCAAAGACGACGGAACGTACAAGACACGCGCCGAAGTGAAATTTGAGGG
TGATACCCTTGTCAATCGTATAGAACTTAAAGGAATTGACTTCAAGGAAGACGGCAACATCTTGGGACAC
AAACTGGAATATAATTTTAACTCGCACAACGTGTATATCACAGCAGACAAACAGAAAAACGGAATCAAAG
CAAACTTCAAAATACGCCACAACGTTGAAGATGGAAGCGTCCAGCTGGCTGATCATTACCAGCAAAACAC
CCCCATTGGTGATGGACCGGTATTGTTGCCCGATAATCATTATCTCTCAACGCAGTCTGTACTCAGTAAG
GATCCTAACGAAAAGAGGGATCACATGGTTCTTCTCGAGTTCGTAACCGCAGCTGGTATCACGCACGGCA
TGGACGAACTCTACAAAGGCAGTGGCAGTTGGTCGCATCCTCAATTCGAGAAGGGCGGCGGCAGTGGCGG
CGGCAGTGGCGGCAGTGCCTGGAGTCATCCACAATTTGAGAAGTAAAGCCTGCAGTCTCGACAAGCTTGT
CGAGAAGTACTAGAGGATCATAATCAGCCATACCACATTTGTAGAGGTTTTACTTGCTTTAAAAAACCTC
CCACACCTCCCCCTGAACCTGAAACATAAAATGAATGCAATTGTTGTTGTTAACTTGTTTATTGCAGCTT
ATAATGGTTACAAATAAAGCAATAGCATCACAAATTTCACAAATAAAGCATTTTTTTCACTGCATTCTAG
TTGTGGTTTGTCCAAACTCATCAATGTATCTTATCATGTCTGGATCTGATCACTGCTTGAGCCTAGAAGA
TCCGGCTGCTAACAAAGCCCGAAAGGAAGCTGAGTTGGCTGCTGCCACCGCTGAGCAATAACTATCATAA
CCCCTAGGGTATACCCATCTAATTGGAACCAGATAAGTGAAATCTAGTTCCAAACTATTTTGTCATTTTT
AATTTTCGTATTAGCTTACGACGCTACACCCAGTTCCCATCTATTTTGTCACTCTTCCCTAAATAATCCT
TAAAAACTCCATTTCCACCCCTCCCAGTTCCCAACTATTTTGTCCGCCCACAACCGGTTGACTTGGGTCA
ACTGTCAGACCAAGTTTACTCATATATACTTTAGATTGATTTAAAACTTCATTTTTAATTTAAAAGGATC
TAGGTGAAGATCCTTTTTGATAATCTCATGACCAAAATCCCTTAACGTGAGTTTTCGTTCCACTGAGCGT
CAGACCCCGTAGAAAAGATCAAAGGATCTTCTTGAGATCCTTTTTTTCTGCGCGTAATCTGCTGCTTGCA
AACAAAAAAACCACCGCTACCAGCGGTGGTTTGTTTGCCGGATCAAGAGCTACCAACTCTTTTTCCGAAG
GTAACTGGCTTCAGCAGAGCGCAGATACCAAATACTGTTCTTCTAGTGTAGCCGTAGTTAGGCCACCACT
TCAAGAACTCTGTAGCACCGCCTACATACCTCGCTCTGCTAATCCTGTTACCAGTGGCTGCTGCCAGTGG
CGATAAGTCGTGTCTTACCGGGTTGGACTCAAGACGATAGTTACCGGATAAGGCGCAGCGGTCGGGCTGA
ACGGGGGGTTCGTGCACACAGCCCAGCTTGGAGCGAACGACCTACACCGAACTGAGATACCTACAGCGTG
AGCTATGAGAAAGCGCCACGCTTCCCGAAGGGAGAAAGGCGGACAGGTATCCGGTAAGCGGCAGGGTCGG
AACAGGAGAGCGCACGAGGGAGCTTCCAGGGGGAAACGCCTGGTATCTTTATAGTCCTGTCGGGTTTCGC
CACCTCTGACTTGAGCGTCGATTTTTGTGATGCTCGTCAGGGGGGCGGAGCCTATGGAAAAACGCCAGCA
ACGCGGCCTTTTTACGGTTCCTGGCCTTTTGCTGGCCTTTTGCTCACATGTTCTTTCCTGCGTTATCCCC
TGATTGACTTGGGTCGCTCTTCCTGTGGATGCGCAGATGCCCTGCGTAAGCGGGTGTGGGCGGACAATAA
AGTCTTAAACTGAACAAAATAGATCTAAACTATGACAATAAAGTCTTAAACTAGACAGAATAGTTGTAAA
CTGAAATCAGTCCAGTTATGCTGTGAAAAAGCATACTGGACTTTTGTTATGGCTAAAGCAAACTCTTCAT
TTTCTGAAGTGCAAATTGCCCGTCGTATTAAAGAGGGGCGTGGCCAAGGGCATGTAAAGACTATATTCGC
GGCGTTGTGACAATTTACCGAACAACTCCGCGGCCGGGAAGCCGATCTCGGCTTGAACGAATTGTTAGGT
GGCGGTACTTGGGTCGATATCAAAGTGCATCACTTCTTCCCGTATGCCCAACTTTGTATAGAGAGCCACT
GCGGGATCGTCACCGTAATCTGCTTGCACGTAGATCACATAAGCACCAAGCGCGTTGGCCTCATGCTTGA
GGAGATTGATGAGCGCGGTGGCAATGCCCTGCCTCCGGTGCTCGCCGGAGACTGCGAGATCATAGATATA
GATCTCACTACGCGGCTGCTCAAACTTGGGCAGAACGTAAGCCGCGAGAGCGCCAACAACCGCTTCTTGG
TCGAAGGCAGCAAGCGCGATGAATGTCTTACTACGGAGCAAGTTCCCGAGGTAATCGGAGTCCGGCTGAT
GTTGGGAGTAGGTGGCTACGTCTCCGAACTCACGACCGAAAAGATCAAGAGCAGCCCGCATGGATTTGAC
TTGGTCAGGGCCGAGCCTACATGTGCGAATGATGCCCATACTTGAGCCACCTAACTTTGTTTTAGGGCGA
CTGCCCTGCTGCGTAACATCGTTGCTGCTGCGTAACATCGTTGCTGCTCCATAACATCAAACATCGACCC
ACGGCGTAACGCGCTTGCTGCTTGGATGCCCGAGGCATAGACTGTACAAAAAAACAGTCATAACAAGCCA
TGAAAACCGCCACTGCGCCGTTACCACCGCTGCGTTCGGTCAAGGTTCTGGACCAGTTGCGTGAGCGCAT
ACGCTACTTGCATTACAGTTTACGAACCGAACAGGCTTATGTCAACTGGGTTCGTGCCTTCATCCGTTTC
CACGGTGTGCGTCACCCGGCAACCTTGGGCAGCAGCGAAGTCGCCATAACTTCGTATAGCATACATTATA
CGAAGTTATCTGTAACTAT
